>Addgene plasmid #60401 | pRS424-TUB2 - human TUBB8 Cterminal tail | addgene partial sequence | sequence record 98673 | M13-Rev 5'-CAGGAAACAGCTATGACC-3'
GGGAACAAAAGCTGGAGCTCTAGTACGGATTAGAAGCCGCCGAGCGGGTGACAGCCCTCCGAAGGAAGAC
TCTCCTCCGTGCGTCCTCGTCTTCACCGGTCGCGTTCCTGAAACGCAGATGTGCCTCGCGCCGCACTGCT
CCGAACAATAAAGATTCTACAATACTAGCTTTTATGGTTATGAAGAGGAAAAATTGGCAGTAACCTGGCC
CCACAAACCTTCAAATGAACGAATCAAATTAACAACCATAGGATGATAATGCGATTAGTTTTTTAGCCTT
ATTTCTGGGGTAATTAATCAGCGAAGCGATGATTTTTGATCTATTAACAGATATATAAATGCAAAAACTG
CATAACCACTTTAACTAATACTTTCAACATTTTCGGTTTGTATTACTTCTTATTCAAATGTAATAAAAGT
ATCAACAAAAAATTGTTAATATACCTCTATACTTTAACGTCAAGGAGAAAAAACCCCGGATTCTAGAACT
AGTGGATCCCCGGGCATATGAGAGAAATCATTCATATCTCGACAGGTCAGTGTGGTAACCAAATTGGTGC
TGCATTCTGGGAAACTATCTGTGGTGAGCACGGTTTGGATTTCAATGGGACATATCACGGCCATGACGAT
ATCCAGAAGGAGAGACTGAACGTGTACTTCAACGAGGCATCTTCTGGGAAGTGGGTTCCAAGATCTATTA
ACGTCGATCTAGAACCTGGGACGATTGACGCAGTACGCAATTCTGCCATCGGGAATTTGTTTAGACCTGA
CAATTATATC
