>Addgene plasmid #60401 | pRS424-TUB2 - human TUBB8 Cterminal tail | addgene partial sequence | sequence record 98675 | M13-F20 5'-TGTAAAACGACGGCCAGT-3'
GGGCGAATTGGGTACCGGCCGCAAATTAAAGCCTTCGAGCGTCCCAAAACCTTCTCAAGCAAGGTTTTCA
GTATAATGTTACATGCGTACACGCGCTCTGTACAGAAAAAAAAGAAAAATTTGAAATATAAATAACGTTC
TTAATACTAACATAACTATAAAAAAATAAATAGGGACCTAGACTTCAGGTTGTCTAACTCCTTCCTTTTC
GGTTAGAGCGGATGTGGGGGGAGGGCGTGAATGTAAGCGTGACATAACTAATTACATGACTCGAGGTCGA
CGGTATCGATAAGCTTGATATCGACGTCTTAAGCAACTTCTTCTTCAGCATATTCTTCATCTTCTTCTTC
TTCAGCAGTAGCATCTTGGTATTGTTGGTATTCGCTAACCAGATCATTCATATTAGATTCAGCCTCAGAG
AATTCCAATTCGTCCATACCTTCACTAGTATACCAGTGCAAGAAAGCTTTTCTTTTGAACATAGCGGAAA
ATTGGTCACCAACTCTCTTGAATAGCTCTTGAATAGATGTGGAGTTAGCAATGAAAGTAGCAGCCATGTC
CAAACCTTGAGGAGCGACAGAACACACAGCAGTTTGCACATTGTTGGGGATCCATTCCACGAAATAGTCT
GAGTTTTTAGATTGCACTTTATGCATTTCATCTTCCACCTCCTTAACGGAAACTTTACCTCTAAAGAAGG
CTGCAACGGTAAGGTATCTACCGTTTCTTGGATCGG
