[The description below was written by a language model from this plasmid's Addgene catalogue record.]
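Description:
pRS424-TUB2 - human TUBB8 Cterminal tail is a yeast expression plasmid built on the pRS424 backbone, a yeast–E. coli shuttle vector of the pRS series. pRS424 is generally known as a 2μ-based episomal vector that is maintained at high copy in Saccharomyces cerevisiae. Selection in yeast relies on the TRP marker, which complements tryptophan auxotrophy. In bacteria the plasmid is propagated as a high-copy plasmid under ampicillin selection. No feature table is provided, so the precise arrangement of backbone elements cannot be confirmed from the record beyond these catalogue fields.

The insert, about 1.5 kb, encodes a chimeric beta-tubulin. It consists of the budding yeast TUB2 gene (YFL037W) in which the residues from amino acid 429 to the end have been replaced by the corresponding C-terminal tail sequence of human beta8 tubulin (TUBB8). The coding sequence was cloned between NdeI and AatII sites, both retained, and is driven by a GAL promoter, which allows galactose-inducible expression in yeast. No epitope or purification tag is listed.

The C-terminal tails of tubulins are the main site of sequence divergence between isotypes and the target of many post-translational modifications. Grafting a human tail onto a yeast tubulin core therefore gives recombinant tubulin of defined tail composition. The associated work concerns how tubulin isotypes and modifications regulate microtubule motors, which fits use of this construct to produce engineered microtubules for testing how the TUBB8 tail affects motor behaviour.
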