Addgene plasmid #60401: pRS424-TUB2 - human TUBB8 Cterminal tail
Purpose: Expression of chimeric yeast beta tubulin (TUB2) - human beta8 tubulin Cterminal tail (TUBB8) using a GAL promoter
Depositing lab: Ron Vale. Depositing organization: University of California, San Francisco (UCSF). Publication: Regulation of microtubule motors by tubulin isotypes and post-translational modifications. Sirajuddin M, Rice LM, Vale RD. Nat Cell Biol. 2014 Apr;16(4):335-44. doi: 10.1038/ncb2920. Epub 2014 Mar 16. PubMed 24633327.
Backbone
  Vector backbone: pRS424
  Vector type: Yeast Expression
  Selectable markers: TRP marker for yeast
Growth in bacteria
  Bacterial resistance: Ampicillin, 100 μg/mL
  Growth temperature: 37°C
  Growth strain: Top10
  Copy number: High Copy
Gene/Insert
  Gene/Insert name: TUB2 (alt name: Yeast beta Tubulin - TUBB8 C-terminal tail)
  Species: S. cerevisiae (budding yeast), Synthetic
  Insert size (bp): 1500
  Mutation: TUB2 amino acids 429 - end, replaced with human TUBB8 sequence
  GenBank ID: YFL037W
  Promoter: GAL
  Cloning method: Restriction Enzyme; 5′ cloning site NdeI (not destroyed); 3′ cloning site AatII (not destroyed)
  Sequencing primers: 5′ aacgtcaaggagaaaaaacc; 3′ gggagggcgtgaatgtaagc
Terms and licenses: Academic/Nonprofit Terms; Industry Terms: Not Available to Industry
How to cite: pRS424-TUB2 - human TUBB8 Cterminal tail was a gift from Ron Vale (Addgene plasmid # 60401 ; http://n2t.net/addgene:60401 ; RRID:Addgene_60401)
